Addgene plasmid #138458: Lenti_MCP-VP64_Hygro
Purpose: lenti vector encoding the MS2-VP64 with a 2A Hygro resistance marker
Depositing lab: Jian Xu. Depositing organization: University of Texas Southwestern Medical Center. Publication: Interrogation of enhancer function by enhancer-targeting CRISPR epigenetic editing. Li K, Liu Y, Cao H, Zhang Y, Gu Z, Liu X, Yu A, Kaphle P, Dickerson KE, Ni M, Xu J. Nat Commun. 2020 Jan 24;11(1):485. doi: 10.1038/s41467-020-14362-5. PubMed 31980609.
Backbone
  Vector backbone: plenti
  Vector type: Mammalian Expression, Lentiviral, CRISPR
Growth in bacteria
  Bacterial resistance: Ampicillin, 100 μg/mL
  Growth temperature: 37°C
  Growth strain: NEB Stable
  Copy number: High Copy
Gene/Insert
  Gene/Insert name: vp64
  Insert size (bp): 150
  Promoter: EF1A
  Cloning method: Ligation Independent Cloning
  Sequencing primers: 5′ TGGATCTTGGTTCATTCTCAAGC
Terms and licenses: Academic/Nonprofit Terms; Industry Terms: Not Available to Industry
How to cite: Lenti_MCP-VP64_Hygro was a gift from Jian Xu (Addgene plasmid # 138458 ; http://n2t.net/addgene:138458 ; RRID:Addgene_138458)
