[The description below was written by a language model from this plasmid's Addgene catalogue record and the feature table of its GenBank file.]
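Description:
Lenti_MCP-VP64_Hygro is a 10.9 kb HIV-1-based lentiviral transfer plasmid for mammalian expression of an MS2 coat protein–VP64 transcriptional activator, built for CRISPR-based activation and epigenetic editing experiments. It is propagated in E. coli through a high-copy ColE1/pUC-type origin with ampicillin selection (AmpR), and the backbone also carries an f1 origin. A hybrid CMV enhancer/promoter placed ahead of a truncated 5' LTR drives production of the viral genomic RNA in packaging cells. The Psi packaging signal, RRE and cPPT/CTS support encapsidation, Rev-dependent nuclear export and efficient transduction. A second truncated LTR followed by a bGH polyadenylation signal closes the viral unit. Outside the LTRs sits an SV40 promoter/origin and EM7 promoter driving a bleomycin/Zeocin resistance gene with an SV40 poly(A) signal. This backbone remnant would not be transferred with the virus.

The payload is a single open reading frame driven by the human EF-1α promoter with its intron A and a Kozak sequence. It encodes the N55K variant of the MS2 coat protein, an SV40 nuclear localization signal and VP64, the tetrameric repeat of the minimal VP16 activation domain. This is followed by a T2A peptide and hygromycin B phosphotransferase, so the activator and the selection marker are made as separate polypeptides from one transcript. A WPRE downstream enhances expression. The MS2 coat protein binds MS2 stem-loops, so the fusion can be recruited to guide RNAs that carry such aptamers and bring VP64 to dCas9-targeted loci. The record links the plasmid to work on interrogating enhancer function, and hygromycin selection allows stable transduced cell populations to be established.
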