LOCUS       Exported 10947 bp ds-DNA circular SYN 12-MAY-2021
DEFINITION  lenti vector encoding the MS2-VP64 with a 2A Hygro resistance
            marker.
ACCESSION   .
VERSION     .
KEYWORDS    Lenti_MCP-VP64_Hygro
SOURCE      synthetic DNA construct
  ORGANISM  synthetic DNA construct
REFERENCE   1 (bases 1 to 10947)
  AUTHORS   Li K, Liu Y, Cao H, Zhang Y, Gu Z, Liu X, Yu A, Kaphle P, Dickerson
            KE, Ni M, Xu J
  TITLE     Interrogation of enhancer function by enhancer-targeting CRISPR
            epigenetic editing.
  JOURNAL   Nat Commun. 2020 Jan 24;11(1):485. doi: 10.1038/s41467-020-14362-5.
  PUBMED    31980609
REFERENCE   2 (bases 1 to 10947)
  AUTHORS   .
  TITLE     Direct Submission
  JOURNAL   Exported May 12, 2021 from SnapGene Server 1.1.58
            http://www.snapgene.com
FEATURES             Location/Qualifiers
     source          1..10947
                     /organism="synthetic DNA construct"
                     /mol_type="other DNA"
     enhancer        1..380
                     /label=CMV enhancer
                     /note="human cytomegalovirus immediate early enhancer"
     promoter        382..580
                     /label=CMV promoter
                     /note="human cytomegalovirus (CMV) immediate early
                     promoter"
     primer_bind     535..555
                     /label=CMV-F
                     /note="Human CMV immediate early promoter, forward primer"
     LTR             598..778
                     /label=5' LTR (truncated)
                     /note="truncated 5' long terminal repeat (LTR) from HIV-1"
     misc_feature    825..950
                     /label=HIV-1 Psi
                     /note="packaging signal of human immunodeficiency virus
                     type 1"
     misc_feature    1443..1676
                     /label=RRE
                     /note="The Rev response element (RRE) of HIV-1 allows for
                     Rev-dependent mRNA export from the nucleus to the
                     cytoplasm."
     CDS             1861..1905
                     /codon_start=1
                     /product="antigenic peptide corresponding to amino acids
                     655 to 669 of the HIV envelope protein gp41 (Lutje Hulsik
                     et al., 2013)"
                     /label=gp41 peptide
                     /note="recognized by the 2H10 single-chain llama nanobody"
                     /translation="KNEQELLELDKWASL"
     misc_feature    2203..2320
                     /label=cPPT/CTS
                     /note="central polypurine tract and central termination
                     sequence of HIV-1"
     promoter        2450..3628
                     /label=EF-1-alpha promoter
                     /note="strong constitutive promoter for human elongation
                     factor EF-1-alpha"
     intron          2681..3619
                     /label=EF-1-alpha intron A
                     /note="intron upstream of the start codon of human
                     EF-1-alpha"
     primer_bind     3576..3596
                     /label=EF1a-F
                     /note="Human elongation factor-1a promoter, forward primer"
     regulatory      3635..3644
                     /regulatory_class="other"
                     /note="vertebrate consensus sequence for strong initiation
                     of translation (Kozak, 1987)"
     CDS             3644..4030
                     /codon_start=1
                     /product="bacteriophage MS2 coat protein"
                     /label=MS2-N55K
                     /note="binds with high affinity to a specific stem-loop
                     structure in the viral RNA (Lim et al., 1994)"
                     /translation="ASNFTQFVLVDNGGTGDVTVAPSNFANGVAEWISSNSRSQAYKVT
                     CSVRQSSAQKRKYTIKVEVPKVATQTVGGVELPVAAWRSYLNMELTIPIFATNSDCELI
                     VKAMQGLLKDGNPIPSAIAANSGIY"
     CDS             4085..4105
                     /codon_start=1
                     /product="nuclear localization signal of SV40 (simian virus
                     40) large T antigen"
                     /label=SV40 NLS
                     /translation="PKKKRKV"
     CDS             4121..4270
                     /codon_start=1
                     /product="tetrameric repeat of the minimal activation
                     domain of herpes simplex virus VP16 (Beerli et al., 1998)"
                     /label=VP64
                     /translation="DALDDFDLDMLGSDALDDFDLDMLGSDALDDFDLDMLGSDALDDF
                     DLDML"
     CDS             4286..4339
                     /codon_start=1
                     /product="2A peptide from Thosea asigna virus capsid
                     protein"
                     /label=T2A
                     /note="Eukaryotic ribosomes fail to insert a peptide bond
                     between the Gly and Pro residues, yielding separate
                     polypeptides."
                     /translation="EGRGSLLTCGDVEENPGP"
     CDS             4343..5362
                     /codon_start=1
                     /product="hygromycin B phosphotransferase"
                     /label=HygR
                     /note="confers resistance to hygromycin"
                     /translation="MKKPELTATSVEKFLIEKFDSVSDLMQLSEGEESRAFSFDVGGRG
                     YVLRVNSCADGFYKDRYVYRHFASAALPIPEVLDIGEFSESLTYCISRRAQGVTLQDLP
                     ETELPAVLQPVAEAMDAIAAADLSQTSGFGPFGPQGIGQYTTWRDFICAIADPHVYHWQ
                     TVMDDTVSASVAQALDELMLWAEDCPEVRHLVHADFGSNNVLTDNGRITAVIDWSEAMF
                     GDSQYEVANIFFWRPWLACMEQQTRYFERRHPELAGSPRLRAYMLRIGLDQLYQSLVDG
                     NFDDAAWAQGRCDAIVRSGAGTVGRTQIARRSAAVWTDGCVEVLADSGNRRPSTRPRAK
                     "
     misc_feature    5402..5990
                     /label=WPRE
                     /note="woodchuck hepatitis virus posttranscriptional
                     regulatory element"
     primer_bind     complement(5455..5475)
                     /label=WPRE-R
                     /note="WPRE, reverse primer"
     CDS             complement(5873..5884)
                     /codon_start=1
                     /product="Factor Xa recognition and cleavage site"
                     /label=Factor Xa site
                     /translation="IEGR"
     primer_bind     complement(5993..6009)
                     /label=KS primer
                     /note="common sequencing primer, one of multiple similar
                     variants"
     primer_bind     complement(5994..6010)
                     /label=pBluescriptKS
                     /note="For pBluescript vector"
     LTR             6515..6695
                     /label=5' LTR (truncated)
                     /note="truncated 5' long terminal repeat (LTR) from HIV-1"
     primer_bind     complement(6721..6738)
                     /label=BGH-rev
                     /note="Bovine growth hormone terminator, reverse primer.
                     Also called BGH reverse"
     polyA_signal    6727..6951
                     /label=bGH poly(A) signal
                     /note="bovine growth hormone polyadenylation signal"
     rep_origin      6997..7425
                     /direction=RIGHT
                     /label=f1 ori
                     /note="f1 bacteriophage origin of replication; arrow
                     indicates direction of (+) strand synthesis"
     primer_bind     complement(7084..7103)
                     /label=F1ori-R
                     /note="F1 origin, reverse primer"
     primer_bind     7294..7315
                     /label=F1ori-F
                     /note="F1 origin, forward primer"
     primer_bind     complement(7434..7454)
                     /label=pBABE 3'
                     /note="SV40 enhancer, reverse primer for pBABE vectors"
     promoter        7439..7768
                     /label=SV40 promoter
                     /note="SV40 enhancer and early promoter"
     rep_origin      7619..7754
                     /label=SV40 ori
                     /note="SV40 origin of replication"
     primer_bind     7681..7700
                     /label=SV40pro-F
                     /note="SV40 promoter/origin, forward primer"
     promoter        7816..7863
                     /label=EM7 promoter
                     /note="synthetic bacterial promoter "
     CDS             7882..8256
                     /codon_start=1
                     /gene="Sh ble from Streptoalloteichus hindustanus"
                     /product="antibiotic-binding protein"
                     /label=BleoR
                     /note="confers resistance to bleomycin, phleomycin, and
                     Zeocin(TM)"
                     /translation="MAKLTSAVPVLTARDVAGAVEFWTDRLGFSRDFVEDDFAGVVRDD
                     VTLFISAVQDQVVPDNTLAWVWVRGLDELYAEWSEVVSTNFRDASGPAMTEIGEQPWGR
                     EFALRDPAGNCVHFVAEEQD"
     polyA_signal    8386..8507
                     /label=SV40 poly(A) signal
                     /note="SV40 polyadenylation signal"
     primer_bind     complement(8423..8442)
                     /label=SV40pA-R
                     /note="SV40 polyA, reverse primer"
     primer_bind     8477..8496
                     /label=EBV-rev
                     /note="SV40 polyA terminator, reverse primer"
     primer_bind     complement(8556..8572)
                     /label=M13 rev
                     /note="common sequencing primer, one of multiple similar
                     variants"
     primer_bind     complement(8556..8572)
                     /label=M13 Reverse
                     /note="In lacZ gene. Also called M13-rev"
     primer_bind     complement(8569..8591)
                     /label=M13/pUC Reverse
                     /note="In lacZ gene"
     protein_bind    8580..8596
                     /label=lac operator
                     /bound_moiety="lac repressor encoded by lacI"
                     /note="The lac repressor binds to the lac operator to
                     inhibit transcription in E. coli. This inhibition can be
                     relieved by adding lactose or
                     isopropyl-beta-D-thiogalactopyranoside (IPTG)."
     promoter        complement(8604..8634)
                     /label=lac promoter
                     /note="promoter for the E. coli lac operon"
     protein_bind    8649..8670
                     /label=CAP binding site
                     /bound_moiety="E. coli catabolite activator protein"
                     /note="CAP binding activates transcription in the presence
                     of cAMP."
     primer_bind     complement(8787..8804)
                     /label=L4440
                     /note="L4440 vector, forward primer"
     rep_origin      complement(8958..9546)
                     /direction=LEFT
                     /label=ori
                     /note="high-copy-number ColE1/pMB1/pBR322/pUC origin of
                     replication"
     primer_bind     complement(9038..9057)
                     /label=pBR322ori-F
                     /note="pBR322 origin, forward primer"
     CDS             complement(9717..10577)
                     /codon_start=1
                     /gene="bla"
                     /product="beta-lactamase"
                     /label=AmpR
                     /note="confers resistance to ampicillin, carbenicillin, and
                     related antibiotics"
                     /translation="MSIQHFRVALIPFFAAFCLPVFAHPETLVKVKDAEDQLGARVGYI
                     ELDLNSGKILESFRPEERFPMMSTFKVLLCGAVLSRIDAGQEQLGRRIHYSQNDLVEYS
                     PVTEKHLTDGMTVRELCSAAITMSDNTAANLLLTTIGGPKELTAFLHNMGDHVTRLDRW
                     EPELNEAIPNDERDTTMPVAMATTLRKLLTGELLTLASRQQLIDWMEADKVAGPLLRSA
                     LPAGWFIADKSGAGERGSRGIIAALGPDGKPSRIVVIYTTGSQATMDERNRQIAEIGAS
                     LIKHW"
     primer_bind     10340..10359
                     /label=Amp-R
                     /note="Ampicillin resistance gene, reverse primer"
     promoter        complement(10578..10682)
                     /gene="bla"
                     /label=AmpR promoter
     primer_bind     complement(10757..10776)
                     /label=pRS-marker
                     /note="pRS vectors, use to sequence yeast selectable
                     marker"
ORIGIN
        1 gacattgatt attgactagt tattaatagt aatcaattac ggggtcatta gttcatagcc
       61 catatatgga gttccgcgtt acataactta cggtaaatgg cccgcctggc tgaccgccca
      121 acgacccccg cccattgacg tcaataatga cgtatgttcc catagtaacg ccaataggga
      181 ctttccattg acgtcaatgg gtggagtatt tacggtaaac tgcccacttg gcagtacatc
      241 aagtgtatca tatgccaagt acgcccccta ttgacgtcaa tgacggtaaa tggcccgcct
      301 ggcattatgc ccagtacatg accttatggg actttcctac ttggcagtac atctacgtat
      361 tagtcatcgc tattaccatg gtgatgcggt tttggcagta catcaatggg cgtggatagc
      421 ggtttgactc acggggattt ccaagtctcc accccattga cgtcaatggg agtttgtttt
      481 ggcaccaaaa tcaacgggac tttccaaaat gtcgtaacaa ctccgcccca ttgacgcaaa
      541 tgggcggtag gcgtgtacgg tgggaggtct atataagcag cgcgttttgc ctgtactggg
      601 tctctctggt tagaccagat ctgagcctgg gagctctctg gctaactagg gaacccactg
      661 cttaagcctc aataaagctt gccttgagtg cttcaagtag tgtgtgcccg tctgttgtgt
      721 gactctggta actagagatc cctcagaccc ttttagtcag tgtggaaaat ctctagcagt
      781 ggcgcccgaa cagggacttg aaagcgaaag ggaaaccaga ggagctctct cgacgcagga
      841 ctcggcttgc tgaagcgcgc acggcaagag gcgaggggcg gcgactggtg agtacgccaa
      901 aaattttgac tagcggaggc tagaaggaga gagatgggtg cgagagcgtc agtattaagc
      961 gggggagaat tagatcgcga tgggaaaaaa ttcggttaag gccaggggga aagaaaaaat
     1021 ataaattaaa acatatagta tgggcaagca gggagctaga acgattcgca gttaatcctg
     1081 gcctgttaga aacatcagaa ggctgtagac aaatactggg acagctacaa ccatcccttc
     1141 agacaggatc agaagaactt agatcattat ataatacagt agcaaccctc tattgtgtgc
     1201 atcaaaggat agagataaaa gacaccaagg aagctttaga caagatagag gaagagcaaa
     1261 acaaaagtaa gaccaccgca cagcaagcgg ccgctgatct tcagacctgg aggaggagat
     1321 atgagggaca attggagaag tgaattatat aaatataaag tagtaaaaat tgaaccatta
     1381 ggagtagcac ccaccaaggc aaagagaaga gtggtgcaga gagaaaaaag agcagtggga
     1441 ataggagctt tgttccttgg gttcttggga gcagcaggaa gcactatggg cgcagcgtca
     1501 atgacgctga cggtacaggc cagacaatta ttgtctggta tagtgcagca gcagaacaat
     1561 ttgctgaggg ctattgaggc gcaacagcat ctgttgcaac tcacagtctg gggcatcaag
     1621 cagctccagg caagaatcct ggctgtggaa agatacctaa aggatcaaca gctcctgggg
     1681 atttggggtt gctctggaaa actcatttgc accactgctg tgccttggaa tgctagttgg
     1741 agtaataaat ctctggaaca gatttggaat cacacgacct ggatggagtg ggacagagaa
     1801 attaacaatt acacaagctt aatacactcc ttaattgaag aatcgcaaaa ccagcaagaa
     1861 aagaatgaac aagaattatt ggaattagat aaatgggcaa gtttgtggaa ttggtttaac
     1921 ataacaaatt ggctgtggta tataaaatta ttcataatga tagtaggagg cttggtaggt
     1981 ttaagaatag tttttgctgt actttctata gtgaatagag ttaggcaggg atattcacca
     2041 ttatcgtttc agacccacct cccaaccccg aggggacccg acaggcccga aggaatagaa
     2101 gaagaaggtg gagagagaga cagagacaga tccattcgat tagtgaacgg atcggcactg
     2161 cgtgcgccaa ttctgcagac aaatggcagt attcatccac aattttaaaa gaaaaggggg
     2221 gattgggggg tacagtgcag gggaaagaat agtagacata atagcaacag acatacaaac
     2281 taaagaatta caaaaacaaa ttacaaaaat tcaaaatttt cgggtttatt acagggacag
     2341 cagagatcca gtttggttaa ttagctagct gcaaagatgg ataaagtttt aaacagagag
     2401 gaatctttgc agctaatgga ccttctaggt cttgaaagga gtgggaattg gctccggtgc
     2461 ccgtcagtgg gcagagcgca catcgcccac agtccccgag aagttggggg gaggggtcgg
     2521 caattgaacc ggtgcctaga gaaggtggcg cggggtaaac tgggaaagtg atgtcgtgta
     2581 ctggctccgc ctttttcccg agggtggggg agaaccgtat ataagtgcag tagtcgccgt
     2641 gaacgttctt tttcgcaacg ggtttgccgc cagaacacag gtaagtgccg tgtgtggttc
     2701 ccgcgggcct ggcctcttta cgggttatgg cccttgcgtg ccttgaatta cttccacctg
     2761 gctgcagtac gtgattcttg atcccgagct tcgggttgga agtgggtggg agagttcgag
     2821 gccttgcgct taaggagccc cttcgcctcg tgcttgagtt gaggcctggc ctgggcgctg
     2881 gggccgccgc gtgcgaatct ggtggcacct tcgcgcctgt ctcgctgctt tcgataagtc
     2941 tctagccatt taaaattttt gatgacctgc tgcgacgctt tttttctggc aagatagtct
     3001 tgtaaatgcg ggccaagatc tgcacactgg tatttcggtt tttggggccg cgggcggcga
     3061 cggggcccgt gcgtcccagc gcacatgttc ggcgaggcgg ggcctgcgag cgcggccacc
     3121 gagaatcgga cgggggtagt ctcaagctgg ccggcctgct ctggtgcctg gcctcgcgcc
     3181 gccgtgtatc gccccgccct gggcggcaag gctggcccgg tcggcaccag ttgcgtgagc
     3241 ggaaagatgg ccgcttcccg gccctgctgc agggagctca aaatgaagga cgcggcgctc
     3301 gggagagcgg gcgggtgagt cacccacaca aaggaaaagg gcctttccgt cctcagccgt
     3361 cgcttcatgt gactccacgg agtaccgggc gccgtccagg cacctcgatt agttctcgag
     3421 cttttggagt acgtcgtctt taggttgggg ggaggggttt tatgcgatgg agtttcccca
     3481 cactgagtgg gtggagactg aagttaggcc agcttggcac ttgatgtaat tctccttgga
     3541 atttgccctt tttgagtttg gatcttggtt cattctcaag cctcagacag tggttcaaag
     3601 tttttttctt ccatttcagg tgtcgtgacg tacggccacc atggcttcaa actttactca
     3661 gttcgtgctc gtggacaatg gtgggacagg ggatgtgaca gtggctcctt ctaatttcgc
     3721 taatggggtg gcagagtgga tcagctccaa ctcacggagc caggcctaca aggtgacatg
     3781 cagcgtcagg cagtctagtg cccagaagag aaagtatacc atcaaggtgg aggtccccaa
     3841 agtggctacc cagacagtgg gcggagtcga actgcctgtc gccgcttgga ggtcctacct
     3901 gaacatggag ctcactatcc caattttcgc taccaattct gactgtgaac tcatcgtgaa
     3961 ggcaatgcag gggctcctca aagacggtaa tcctatccct tccgccatcg ccgctaactc
     4021 aggtatctac agcgctggag gaggtggaag cggaggagga ggaagcggag gaggaggtag
     4081 cggacctaag aaaaagagga aggtggcggc cgctggatcc gatgctctcg acgattttga
     4141 cctcgatatg ctgggatccg acgctctcga tgacttcgac cttgacatgc tggggagtga
     4201 cgctctggac gacttcgatc tcgacatgct gggctccgac gccctggatg acttcgatct
     4261 ggacatgctc tgtacaggca gtggagaggg cagaggaagt ctgctaacat gcggtgacgt
     4321 cgaggagaat cctggcccaa ccatgaaaaa gcctgaactc accgctacct ctgtcgagaa
     4381 gtttctgatc gaaaagttcg acagcgtctc cgacctgatg cagctctccg agggcgaaga
     4441 atctcgggct ttcagcttcg atgtgggagg gcgtggatat gtcctgcggg tgaatagctg
     4501 cgccgatggt ttctacaaag atcgctatgt ttatcggcac tttgcatccg ccgctctccc
     4561 tattcccgaa gtgcttgaca ttggggagtt cagcgagagc ctgacctatt gcatctcccg
     4621 ccgtgcacag ggtgtcacct tgcaagacct gcctgaaacc gaactgcccg ctgttctcca
     4681 gcccgtcgcc gaggccatgg atgccatcgc tgccgccgat cttagccaga ccagcgggtt
     4741 cggcccattc ggacctcaag gaatcggtca atacactaca tggcgcgatt tcatctgcgc
     4801 tattgctgat ccccatgtgt atcactggca aactgtgatg gacgacaccg tcagtgcctc
     4861 cgtcgcccag gctctcgatg agctgatgct ttgggccgag gactgccccg aagtccggca
     4921 cctcgtgcac gccgatttcg gctccaacaa tgtcctgacc gacaatggcc gcataacagc
     4981 cgtcattgac tggagcgagg ccatgttcgg ggattcccaa tacgaggtcg ccaacatctt
     5041 cttctggagg ccctggttgg cttgtatgga gcagcagacc cgctacttcg agcggaggca
     5101 tcccgagctt gcaggatctc ctcggctccg ggcttatatg ctccgcattg gtcttgacca
     5161 actctatcag agcttggttg acggcaattt cgatgatgca gcttgggctc agggtcgctg
     5221 cgacgcaatc gtccggtccg gagccgggac tgtcgggcgt acacaaatcg cccgcagaag
     5281 cgctgccgtc tggaccgatg gctgtgtgga agtgctcgcc gatagtggaa acagacgccc
     5341 cagcactcgt cctagggcaa aggatctgca gtaatgagaa ttcgatatca agcttatcgg
     5401 taatcaacct ctggattaca aaatttgtga aagattgact ggtattctta actatgttgc
     5461 tccttttacg ctatgtggat acgctgcttt aatgcctttg tatcatgcta ttgcttcccg
     5521 tatggctttc attttctcct ccttgtataa atcctggttg ctgtctcttt atgaggagtt
     5581 gtggcccgtt gtcaggcaac gtggcgtggt gtgcactgtg tttgctgacg caacccccac
     5641 tggttggggc attgccacca cctgtcagct cctttccggg actttcgctt tccccctccc
     5701 tattgccacg gcggaactca tcgccgcctg ccttgcccgc tgctggacag gggctcggct
     5761 gttgggcact gacaattccg tggtgttgtc ggggaaatca tcgtcctttc cttggctgct
     5821 cgcctgtgtt gccacctgga ttctgcgcgg gacgtccttc tgctacgtcc cttcggccct
     5881 caatccagcg gaccttcctt cccgcggcct gctgccggct ctgcggcctc ttccgcgtct
     5941 tcgccttcgc cctcagacga gtcggatctc cctttgggcc gcctccccgc atcgataccg
     6001 tcgacctcga gacctagaaa aacatggagc aatcacaagt agcaatacag cagctaccaa
     6061 tgctgattgt gcctggctag aagcacaaga ggaggaggag gtgggttttc cagtcacacc
     6121 tcaggtacct ttaagaccaa tgacttacaa ggcagctgta gatcttagcc actttttaaa
     6181 agaaaagggg ggactggaag ggctaattca ctcccaacga agacaagata tccttgatct
     6241 gtggatctac cacacacaag gctacttccc tgattggcag aactacacac cagggccagg
     6301 gatcagatat ccactgacct ttggatggtg ctacaagcta gtaccagttg agcaagagaa
     6361 ggtagaagaa gccaatgaag gagagaacac ccgcttgtta caccctgtga gcctgcatgg
     6421 gatggatgac ccggagagag aagtattaga gtggaggttt gacagccgcc tagcatttca
     6481 tcacatggcc cgagagctgc atccggactg tactgggtct ctctggttag accagatctg
     6541 agcctgggag ctctctggct aactagggaa cccactgctt aagcctcaat aaagcttgcc
     6601 ttgagtgctt caagtagtgt gtgcccgtct gttgtgtgac tctggtaact agagatccct
     6661 cagacccttt tagtcagtgt ggaaaatctc tagcagggcc cgtttaaacc cgctgatcag
     6721 cctcgactgt gccttctagt tgccagccat ctgttgtttg cccctccccc gtgccttcct
     6781 tgaccctgga aggtgccact cccactgtcc tttcctaata aaatgaggaa attgcatcgc
     6841 attgtctgag taggtgtcat tctattctgg ggggtggggt ggggcaggac agcaaggggg
     6901 aggattggga agacaatagc aggcatgctg gggatgcggt gggctctatg gcttctgagg
     6961 cggaaagaac cagctggggc tctagggggt atccccnnnn nnnnnnnnnn nnnnnnnnnn
     7021 nnnnnnnnnn nnnnnnnnnn nnnnnnnnnn nnnnnnnnnn nnnnnnnnnn nnnnnnnnnn
     7081 nnnnnnnnnn nnnnnnnnnn nnnnnnnnnn nnnnnnnnnn cnnnnnnnnn nnnnnnnnnn
     7141 nnnnnnnnnn nnnnnnnnnn nnnnnnnnnn nnnnnnnnnn nnnnnnnnnn nnnnnnnnnn
     7201 nnnnnnnnnn nnannnnnnn nnnnnnnnnn nnnnnnnnnn nnnnnnnnnn nnnnnnnnnn
     7261 nncctttgac gttggagtcc acgttcttta atagtggact cttgttccaa actggaacaa
     7321 cactcaaccc tatctcggtc tattcttttg atttataagg gattttgccg atttcggcct
     7381 attggttaaa aaatgagctg atttaacaaa aatttaacgc gaattaattc tgtggaatgt
     7441 gtgtcagtta gggtgtggaa agtccccagg ctccccagca ggcagaagta tgcaaagcat
     7501 gcatctcaat tagtcagcaa ccaggtgtgg aaagtcccca ggctccccag caggcagaag
     7561 tatgcaaagc atgcatctca attagtcagc aaccatagtc ccgcccctaa ctccgcccat
     7621 cccgccccta actccgccca gttccgccca ttctccgccc catggctgac taattttttt
     7681 tatttatgca gaggccgagg ccgcctctgc ctctgagcta ttccagaagt agtgaggagg
     7741 cttttttgga ggcctaggct tttgcaaaaa gctcccggga gcttgtatat ccattttcgg
     7801 atctgatcag cacgtgttga caattaatca tcggcatagt atatcggcat agtataatac
     7861 gacaaggtga ggaactaaac catggccaag ttgaccagtg ccgttccggt gctcaccgcg
     7921 cgcgacgtcg ccggagcggt cgagttctgg accgaccggc tcgggttctc ccgggacttc
     7981 gtggaggacg acttcgccgg tgtggtccgg gacgacgtga ccctgttcat cagcgcggtc
     8041 caggaccagg tggtgccgga caacaccctg gcctgggtgt gggtgcgcgg cctggacgag
     8101 ctgtacgccg agtggtcgga ggtcgtgtcc acgaacttcc gggacgcctc cgggccggcc
     8161 atgaccgaga tcggcgagca gccgtggggg cgggagttcg ccctgcgcga cccggccggc
     8221 aactgcgtgc acttcgtggc cgaggagcag gactgacacg tgctacgaga tttcgattcc
     8281 accgccgcct tctatgaaag gttgggcttc ggaatcgttt tccgggacgc cggctggatg
     8341 atcctccagc gcggggatct catgctggag ttcttcgccc accccaactt gtttattgca
     8401 gcttataatg gttacaaata aagcaatagc atcacaaatt tcacaaataa agcatttttt
     8461 tcactgcatt ctagttgtgg tttgtccaaa ctcatcaatg tatcttatca tgtctgtata
     8521 ccgtcgacct ctagctagag cttggcgtaa tcatggtcat agctgtttcc tgtgtgaaat
     8581 tgttatccgc tcacaattcc acacaacata cgagccggaa gcataaagtg taaagcctgg
     8641 ggtgcctaat gagtgagcta actcacatta attgcgttgc gctcactgcc cgctttccag
     8701 tcgggaaacc tgtcgtgcca gctgcattaa tgaatcggcc aacgcgcggg gagaggcggt
     8761 ttgcgtattg ggcgctcttc cgcttcctcg ctcactgact cgctgcgctc ggtcgttcgg
     8821 ctgcggcgag cggtatcagc tcactcaaag gcggtaatac ggttatccac agaatcaggg
     8881 gataacgcag gaaagaacat gtgagcaaaa ggccagcaaa aggccaggaa ccgtaaaaag
     8941 gccgcgttgc tggcgttttt ccataggctc cgcccccctg acgagcatca caaaaatcga
     9001 cgctcaagtc agaggtggcg aaacccgaca ggactataaa gataccaggc gtttccccct
     9061 ggaagctccc tcgtgcgctc tcctgttccg accctgccgc ttaccggata cctgtccgcc
     9121 tttctccctt cgggaagcgt ggcgctttct catagctcac gctgtaggta tctcagttcg
     9181 gtgtaggtcg ttcgctccaa gctgggctgt gtgcacgaac cccccgttca gcccgaccgc
     9241 tgcgccttat ccggtaacta tcgtcttgag tccaacccgg taagacacga cttatcgcca
     9301 ctggcagcag ccactggtaa caggattagc agagcgaggt atgtaggcgg tgctacagag
     9361 ttcttgaagt ggtggcctaa ctacggctac actagaagaa cagtatttgg tatctgcgct
     9421 ctgctgaagc cagttacctt cggaaaaaga gttggtagct cttgatccgg caaacaaacc
     9481 accgctggta gcggtggttt ttttgtttgc aagcagcaga ttacgcgcag aaaaaaagga
     9541 tctcaagaag atcctttgat cttttctacg gggtctgacg ctcagtggaa cgaaaactca
     9601 cgttaaggga ttttggtcat gagattatca aaaaggatct tcacctagat ccttttaaat
     9661 taaaaatgaa gttttaaatc aatctaaagt atatatgagt aaacttggtc tgacagttac
     9721 caatgcttaa tcagtgaggc acctatctca gcgatctgtc tatttcgttc atccatagtt
     9781 gcctgactcc ccgtcgtgta gataactacg atacgggagg gcttaccatc tggccccagt
     9841 gctgcaatga taccgcgaga cccacgctca ccggctccag atttatcagc aataaaccag
     9901 ccagccggaa gggccgagcg cagaagtggt cctgcaactt tatccgcctc catccagtct
     9961 attaattgtt gccgggaagc tagagtaagt agttcgccag ttaatagttt gcgcaacgtt
    10021 gttgccattg ctacaggcat cgtggtgtca cgctcgtcgt ttggtatggc ttcattcagc
    10081 tccggttccc aacgatcaag gcgagttaca tgatccccca tgttgtgcaa aaaagcggtt
    10141 agctccttcg gtcctccgat cgttgtcaga agtaagttgg ccgcagtgtt atcactcatg
    10201 gttatggcag cactgcataa ttctcttact gtcatgccat ccgtaagatg cttttctgtg
    10261 actggtgagt actcaaccaa gtcattctga gaatagtgta tgcggcgacc gagttgctct
    10321 tgcccggcgt caatacggga taataccgcg ccacatagca gaactttaaa agtgctcatc
    10381 attggaaaac gttcttcggg gcgaaaactc tcaaggatct taccgctgtt gagatccagt
    10441 tcgatgtaac ccactcgtgc acccaactga tcttcagcat cttttacttt caccagcgtt
    10501 tctgggtgag caaaaacagg aaggcaaaat gccgcaaaaa agggaataag ggcgacacgg
    10561 aaatgttgaa tactcatact cttccttttt caatattatt gaagcattta tcagggttat
    10621 tgtctcatga gcggatacat atttgaatgt atttagaaaa ataaacaaat aggggttccg
    10681 cgcacatttc cccgaaaagt gccacctgac gtcgacggat cgggagatct cccgatcccc
    10741 tatggtgcac tctcagtaca atctgctctg atgccgcata gttaagccag tatctgctcc
    10801 ctgcttgtgt gttggaggtc gctgagtagt gcgcgagcaa aatttaagct acaacaaggc
    10861 aaggcttgac cgacaattgc atgaagaatc tgcttagggt taggcgtttt gcgctgcttc
    10921 gcgatgtacg ggccagatat acgcgtt
//
